>Addgene plasmid #70851 | pFOSGE_COF1F11 | depositor partial sequence | sequence record 126793 | insert
ATGTCTACTGCTGCCCAGTGCCCGCCTCCTCGCCCAGGCGGTGGTGGAGGAGACACCACACTGGCCGCCC
TGAGCGCTCACATGGCCCCTTGTCGCGACACCACGCCCGAGCAGCTGGCGCAGCTGATAGACGTCCACTT
GGGGGATCTGCGCCAAGAGCAGCCCAACTGGACCATCAGCTCCTCCACGGTGGCAGGTCGTGGGGTGTTT
GCCACCCGAGACATAGCCGCCGGCGAGCTGATCTTCCAGGAGCGAGCCCTAGTCACCGGTCCGACGGCGA
GAAAGGGCCAACTGAGCAGCTGCATCTGCTGTCATGAGACCCTGCCGCAAACGGGATTCCTTTGCCGGCA
TCGCTGCACCCTGCCCGTATGCGAAACCTGTTCGGATTCCGAGGAGCACCAGGCGGAGTGCGAGCACTTC
CGTCGCTGGCAGCCCAAAGACGTGGATGCGGAGCAGGAGCAGGTGAATCCTATGTCGCTGAGGATCCTCA
CCGCAGTGAGGGTCTTCCACTTGGGCAAGGAACAGCGGCATCTGGTGGACGCCATGCAAGCGAATGCGGA
GCGCGCTTACCGGCGGGAGATCATCCAGGCGGCCCAATGCTTCCGGAACTTCCCCACCACGGATCGGGTG
TTCATGGACCAGCTGTTCCGGATCGTGGGCGTGCTCAATACAAATGCCTTCGAGGCTCCTTGCCGCTCTG
GCGGCCACGAGACGCTACTGCGGGGTCTGTTCCCGCTCACGGCGATCATGAACCACGAGTGCACCCCGAA
CGCTAGTCACTACTTCGAAAACGGTCGACTGGCGGTGGTTCGGGCTGCGCGCGATATTCCCAAGGGCGGT
GAGATTACCACGACCTACACCAAGATCCTCTGGGGCAACCTCACCCGGAATATCTTCCTCAAGATGACCA
AGCACTTTGCCTGCGACTGCGTGAGGTGTCACGACAATACTGAAAACGGCACCTACTTGTCGGCGCTTTT
CTGCCGGGAACAGGGCTGCCGTGGCCTGGTGATTCCCGTCCAGACTCGGACACTGCAGCCGGACTGGCGG
TGCATCACTTGCGAGAACGTGTTCCCGCACGCAAAGATGGCCAAGTACCAGGACTTCGCGCTGAACACCA
TCAATAACCGTATCAACTCGTGCAGTGTCCAGGACATGATCCACTTCATCAACGAGCTGTGTCCGCGCTT
CTGTCCCTCCTCGAACTACGTGCTGATCGAGGCCAAGCTGAATGTGATCTGGAGGATGACGCGGTTCGAC
CACGAGGAGTACACTCCGGAGGAGATGGGCCACATGGATCGCTACCGCGAGGAAGTGTTGGCCATCCTCC
ACAAGCTGGGAGCCGGAGAGTGTACCCTAAAGAAGCTGATCACCGGGGAGATTCAG
