>Addgene plasmid #70851 | pFOSGE_COF1F11 | addgene partial sequence | sequence record 130754 | M13-F20 5'-TGTAAAACGACGGCCAGT-3'
ATTTTATTTTGACTGATAGTGACCTGTTCGTTGCAACAAATTGATGAGCAATGCTTTTTTATAATGCCAA
CTTTGTACAAAAAAGCAGGCTTCATGTCTACTGCTGCCCAGTGCCCGCCTCCTCGCCCAGGCGGTGGTGG
AGGAGACACCACACTGGCCGCCCTGAGCGCTCACATGGCCCCTTGTCGCGACACCACGCCCGAGCAGCTG
GCGCAGCTGATAGACGTCCACTTGGGGGATCTGCGCCAAGAGCAGCCCAACTGGACCATCAGCTCCTCCA
CGGTGGCAGGTCGTGGGGTGTTTGCCACCCGAGACATAGCCGCCGGCGAGCTGATCTTCCAGGAGCGAGC
CCTAGTCACCGGTCCGACGGCGAGAAAGGGCCAACTGAGCAGCTGCATCTGCTGTCATGAGACCCTGCCG
CAAACGGGATTCCTTTGCCGGCATCGCTGCACCCTGCCCGTATGCGAAACCTGTTCGGATTCCGAGGAGC
ACCAGGCGGAGTGCGAGCACTTCCGTCGCTGGCAGCCCAAAGACGTGGATGCGGAGCAGGAGCAGGTGAA
TCCTATGTCGCTGAGGATCCTCACCGCAGTGAGGGTCTTCCACTTGGGCAAGGAACAGCGGCATCTGGTG
GACGCCATGCAAGCGAATGCGGAGCGCGCTTACCGGCGGGAGATCATCCAGGCGGCCCAATGCTTCCGGA
ACTTCCCCACCACGGATCGGGTGTTCATGGACCAGCTGTTCCGGATCGTGGGCGTGCTCAATACAAATGC
CTTCGAGGCTCCTTGCCGCTCTGGCGGCCA
