[The description below was written by a language model from this plasmid's Addgene catalogue record.]
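Description:
pFOSGE_COF1F11 is a Gateway entry clone built on the commercial pDONR221 donor backbone, carrying the Drosophila melanogaster gene msta (also annotated as CG18033) as an insert of about 1.4 kb. It is a high-copy bacterial plasmid propagated in standard E. coli cloning strains under kanamycin selection. The record gives no feature table, so the origin of replication and exact junction elements are not listed. Entry clones derived from pDONR221 are normally produced by a BP recombination that replaces the donor vector's negative-selection cassette with the gene of interest, leaving the insert flanked by attL recombination sites. M13 forward and reverse primer sites on either side of the insert are recorded for sequencing.

As an entry clone, the plasmid is not an expression construct. The record names no promoter, tag or reporter driving msta, and none would be expected in this type of vector. Its role is to serve as a sequence-verifiable source from which the msta coding region can be moved by LR recombination into any compatible Gateway destination vector, which then supplies the promoter, fusion partners and host-specific elements. The record does not say whether the insert retains a stop codon or is configured for N- or C-terminal fusions. The construct appears to be one member of a larger collection of fly open reading frame clones, deposited in connection with a study of the context-dependent regulatory functions of transcriptional regulators, which suggests transfer into fly expression vectors for functional assays of regulatory activity.
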