Addgene plasmid #70851: pFOSGE_COF1F11
Purpose: Gateway entry clone
Depositing lab: Alexander Stark. Depositing organization: Research Institute of Molecular Pathology (IMP). Publication: Transcriptional regulators form diverse groups with context-dependent regulatory functions. Stampfel G, Kazmar T, Frank O, Wienerroither S, Reiter F, Stark A. Nature. 2015 Nov 9. doi: 10.1038/nature15545. PubMed 26550828.
Backbone
  Vector backbone: pDONR221
  Backbone manufacturer: Invitrogen
  Backbone size w/o insert (bp): 4762
  Vector type: Gateway entry vector
Growth in bacteria
  Bacterial resistance: Kanamycin, 50 μg/mL
  Growth temperature: 37°C
  Growth strain: DH5alpha
  Copy number: High Copy
Gene/Insert
  Gene/Insert name: msta (alt names: FBgn0053548; CG18033, FBtr0070422)
  Species: D. melanogaster (fly)
  Insert size (bp): 1386
  Cloning method: Gateway Cloning
  Sequencing primers: 5′ M13-F20; 3′ M13R
Terms and licenses: Academic/Nonprofit Terms; Industry Terms: Not Available to Industry
How to cite: pFOSGE_COF1F11 was a gift from Alexander Stark (Addgene plasmid # 70851 ; http://n2t.net/addgene:70851 ; RRID:Addgene_70851)
